>Addgene plasmid #65598 | PAS526 (TJF093) | depositor partial sequence | sequence record 111390 | FadD L459G Gene Insert
TTGAAGAAGGTTTGGCTTAACCGTTATCCCGCGGACGTTCCGACGGAGATCAACCCTGACCGTTATCAAT
CTCTGGTAGATATGTTTGAGCAGTCGGTCGCGCGCTACGCCGATCAACCTGCGTTTGTGAATATGGGGGA
GGTAATGACCTTCCGCAAGCTGGAAGAACGCAGTCGCGCGTTTGCCGCTTATTTGCAACAAGGGTTGGGG
CTGAAGAAAGGCGATCGCGTTGCGTTGATGATGCCTAATTTATTGCAATATCCGGTGGCGCTGTTTGGCA
TTTTGCGTGCCGGGATGATCGTCGTAAACGTTAACCCGTTGTATACCCCGCGTGAGCTAGAGCATCAGCT
TAACGATAGCGGCGCATCGGCGATTGTTATCGTGTCTAACTTTGCTCACACACTGGAAAAAGTGGTTGAT
AAAACCGCCGTTCAGCACGTAATTCTGACCCGTATGGGCGATCAGCTATCTACGGCAAAAGGCACGGTAG
TCAATTTCGTTGTTAAATACATCAAGCGTTTGGTGCCGAAATACCATCTGCCAGATGCCATTTCATTTCG
TAGCGCACTGCATAACGGCTACCGGATGCAGTACGTCAAACCCGAACTGGTGCCGGAAGATTTAGCTTTT
CTGCAATACACCGGCGGCACCACTGGTGTGGCGAAAGGCGCGATGCTGACTCACCGCAATATGCTGGCGA
ACCTGGAACAGGTTAACGCGACCTATGGTCCGCTGTTGCATCCGGGCAAAGAGCTGGTGGTGACGGCGCT
GCCGCTGTATCACATTTTTGCCCTGACCATTAACTGCCTGCTGTTTATCGAACTGGGTGGGCAGAACCTG
CTTATCACTAACCCGCGCGATATTCCAGGGTTGGTAAAAGAGTTAGCGAAATATCCGTTTACCGCTATCA
CGGGCGTTAACACCTTGTTCAATGCGTTGCTGAACAATAAAGAGTTCCAGCAGCTGGATTTCTCCAGTCT
GCATCTTTCCGCAGGCGGAGGGATGCCAGTGCAGCAAGTGGTGGCAGAGCGTTGGGTGAAACTGACAGGA
CAGTATCTGCTGGAAGGCTATGGCCTTACCGAGTGTGCGCCGCTGGTCAGCGTTAACCCATATGATATTG
ATTATCATAGTGGAAGCATCGGTTTGCCGGTGCCGTCGACGGAAGCCAAACTGGTGGATGATGATGATAA
TGAAGTACCACCGGGTCAACCGGGTGAGCTTTGTGTCAAAGGGCCGCAGGTGATGCTGGGTTACTGGCAG
CGTCCGGATGCTACAGATGAGATCATCAAAAATGGCTGGTTACACACCGGCGACATCGCGGTGATGGATG
AAGAAGGATTCCTGCGCATTGTCGATCGTAAAAAAGACATGATTGGCGTTTCCGGTTTTAACGTCTATCC
CAACGAGATTGAAGATGTCGTCATGCAGCATCCCGGCGTACAGGAAGTCGCGGCTGTTGGCGTACCTTCC
GGCTCCAGTGGTGAAGCGGTGAAAATCTTCGTAGTGAAAAAAGATCCATCGCTTACCGAAGAGTCACTGG
TGACCTTTTGCCGCCGTCAGCTCACGGGCTACAAAGTACCGAAGCTGGTGGAGTTTCGTGATGAGTTACC
GAAATCTAACGTCGGAAAAATTTTGCGACGAGAATTACGTGACGAAGCGCGCGGCAAAGTGGACAATAAA
GCCTGA
