>Addgene plasmid #65598 | PAS526 (TJF093) | addgene partial sequence | sequence record 114856 | pBRrevBam 5'-GGTGATGTCGGCGATATAGG-3'
GGCCACGATGCGTCCGGCGTAGAGGATCGAGATCGATCTCGATCCCGCGAAATTAATACGACTCACTATA
GGGGAATTGTGAGCGGATAACAATTCCCCTCTAGAAATAATTTTGTTTAACTTTAAGAAGGAGATATACC
ATGGCATTGAAGAAGGTTTGGCTTAACCGTTATCCCGCGGACGTTCCGACGGAGATCAACCCTGACCGTT
ATCAATCTCTGGTAGATATGTTTGAGCAGTCGGTCGCGCGCTACGCCGATCAACCTGCGTTTGTGAATAT
GGGGGAGGTAATGACCTTCCGCAAGCTGGAAGAACGCAGTCGCGCGTTTGCCGCTTATTTGCAACAAGGG
TTGGGGCTGAAGAAAGGCGATCGCGTTGCGTTGATGATGCCTAATTTATTGCAATATCCGGTGGCGCTGT
TTGGCATTTTGCGTGCCGGGATGATCGTCGTAAACGTTAACCCGTTGTATACCCCGCGTGAGCTTGAGCA
TCAGCTTAACGATAGCGGCGCATCGGCGATTGTTATCGTGTCTAACTTTGCTCACACACTGGAAAAAGTG
GTTGATAAAACCGCCGTTCAGCACGTAATTCTGACCCGTATGGGCGATCAGCTATCTACGGCAAAAGGCA
CGGTAGTCAATTTCGTTGTTAAATACATCAAGCGTTTGGTGCCGAAATACCATCTGCCAGATGCCATTTC
ATTTCGTAGCGCACTGCATAACGGCTACCGGATGCAGTACGTCAAACCCGAACTGGTGCCGGAAGATTTA
GCTTTTCTGCAATACACCGGCGGCACCACTGGTGTGGCGAAAGGCGCGATGCTGACTCACCGCAATATGC
TGGCGAACCTGGAACAGGTTAACGCGACCTATGGTCCGCTGTTGCATCCGGGCAAAGAGCTGGTGGTGAC
GGCGCTGCCGCTGTATCACATTTTTGCCCTGACCATTAACTGCCTGCTGTTTATCGAACTGGGTGGGCAG
AACCTGCTTATCACTAACCCGCGCGATATTCCAGGGTTGGTAAAAGAGTTAGCGAAATATCCGTTTACC
