>Addgene plasmid #65598 | PAS526 (TJF093) | addgene partial sequence | sequence record 114859 | T7term 5'-GCTAGTTATTGCTCAGCGG-3'
GTAGACGAGTCCATGTGCTGGCGTTCAAATTTCGCAGCAGCGGTTTCTTTACCAGACTCGAGGGTACCGA
CGTCAGCGATCGCGTGGCCGGCCGATATCCAATTGAGATCTGCCATATGTATATCTCCTTCTTATACTTA
ACTAATATACTAAGATGGGGAATTGTTATCCGCTCACAATTCCCCTATAGTGAGTCGTATTAATTTCGAT
TATGCGGCCGTGTACAATACGATTACTTTCTGTTCGACTTAAGCATTATGCGGCCGCAAGCTTGGATCCT
CATTCATTCAGTGATGATGATGGTGATGAGAAGAACCTCAGGCTTTATTGTCCACTTTGCCGCGCGCTTC
GTCACGTAATTCTCGTCGCAAAATTTTTCCGACGTTAGATTTCGGTAACTCATCACGAAACTCCACCAGC
TTCGGTACTTTGTAGCCCGTGAGCTGACGGCGGCAAAAGGTCACCAGTGACTCTTCGGTAAGCGATGGAT
CTTTTTTCACTACGAAGATTTTCACCGCTTCACCACTGGAGCCGGAAGGTACGCCAACAGCCGCGACTTC
CTGTACGCCAGGATGCTGCATGACGACATCTTCAATCTCGTTGGGATAGACGTTAAAACCGGAAACGCCA
ATCATGTCTTTTTTACGATCGACAATGCGCAGGAACCCTTCTTCATCCATCACCGCGATGTCGCCGGTGT
GTAACCAGCCATTTTTGATGATCTCATCTGTAGCATCCGGACGCTGCCAGTAACCCAGCATCACCTGCGG
TCCTTTGACACAAAGCTCACCCGGTTGACCCGGTGGTACTTCATTATCATCATCATCCACCAGTTTGGCT
TCCGTCGACGGCACCGGCAAACCGATGCTACCACTATGATAATCAATATCATATGGGTTAACGCTGACCA
GCGGCGCACACTCGGTAAGGCCATAGCCTTCCAGCAGATACTGTCCTGTCAGTTTCACCCAACGCTCTGC
CACCACTTGCTGCACTGGCATCCCTCCGCCTGCGGAAAGATGCAGACTGGAGAAATCCAGCTGCTGGAAC
TCCTTATTGTTCAGCACGCA
