[The description below was written by a language model from this plasmid's Addgene catalogue record.]
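Description:
PAS526 (TJF093) is a bacterial expression plasmid built on the Novagen pETDuet-1 backbone, a dual-cassette T7 vector designed for protein production in E. coli. The record lists a total size of about 7.1 kb (5.4 kb backbone plus a 1.7 kb insert), ampicillin resistance for selection, and high-copy propagation in a cloning strain. No feature table accompanies the entry, so the origin of replication and other backbone elements are not itemised. As a general property of pETDuet-type vectors, transcription depends on T7 RNA polymerase, so expression requires a host that supplies that polymerase, with the lac operator allowing repression until induction.

The payload is the E. coli fadD gene, which encodes the acyl-CoA synthetase that activates free fatty acids to their CoA thioesters. Here it carries the single substitution L459G. The gene was inserted by restriction cloning between NcoI and HindIII and is driven by a T7 promoter with a lac operator. Cloning at NcoI typically places the gene's start codon at the vector's own initiation site, but the record does not state whether any affinity tag is fused to the protein or whether the second expression cassette of the Duet vector holds anything.

The associated study concerned improving FadD activity on medium-chain fatty acids, so this plasmid most likely serves to express the L459G variant for comparison with wild-type enzyme and other mutants. The record itself does not describe the effect of this particular substitution.
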