Addgene plasmid #65598: PAS526 (TJF093)
Purpose: pETDuet-1 Containing FadD L459G
Depositing lab: Pamela Silver. Depositing organization: Harvard Medical School. Publication: Enhancement of E. coli acyl-CoA synthetase FadD activity on medium chain fatty acids. Ford TJ, Way JC. PeerJ. 2015 Jun 30;3:e1040. doi: 10.7717/peerj.1040. eCollection 2015. PubMed 26157619.
Backbone
  Vector backbone: pETDuet-1
  Backbone manufacturer: Novagen
  Backbone size w/o insert (bp): 5420
  Total vector size (bp): 7084
  Vector type: Bacterial Expression
Growth in bacteria
  Bacterial resistance: Ampicillin, 100 μg/mL
  Growth temperature: 37°C
  Growth strain: Mach1
  Copy number: High Copy
Gene/Insert
  Gene/Insert name: FadD
  Species: E. coli
  Insert size (bp): 1686
  Mutation: L459G
  Promoter: T7 lacO
  Cloning method: Restriction Enzyme; 5′ cloning site NcoI (unknown if destroyed); 3′ cloning site HindIII (unknown if destroyed)
  Sequencing primers: 5′ ctcgatcccgcgaaattaatacg; 3′ CTTAAGCATTATGCGGCCGCAAG
Terms and licenses: Academic/Nonprofit Terms; Industry Terms: Not Available to Industry
How to cite: PAS526 (TJF093) was a gift from Pamela Silver (Addgene plasmid # 65598 ; http://n2t.net/addgene:65598 ; RRID:Addgene_65598)
